>Addgene plasmid #37779 | pUASp YFP RabX5 CA | addgene partial sequence | sequence record 55789 | EGFP-C 5'-CATGGTCCTGCTGGAGTTCGTG-3'
CGAGCTGTACAAGTCCGGACTCAGATCTCGAGCTCAAGCTTCGAATTCTGCAGTCGACGGTACCGCGGGC
CCGGGATCATCAACAAGTTTGTACAAAAAAGCAGGCTTAATGCCCCATCGACTGCGGCAGAACCTGCTGT
TACCCCAACCGCCCACGGTGGTCCTGCACGATCCTCGCACCCATCTGCGGCACCTGCCACCCGCCTACAG
TGCCGCCCAGACTCCGCTGAGCAAGGAGCGGGACTTTGGGGCGCAGGTGCGCTACTACCTAGAGGCGCCT
CGCAAGCCCAAGTTTCGACCCTGCAAGGTCATCTTCGTGGGCGACTGCTCCGTGGGCAAGACGGCCATCG
TCAATCGATTTTGCTACGACAAATTTCAGTCGAACTACAAGGCCACCATTGGCGTGGACTTTGAGCTGGA
GAACTTCAGCATTCTGGGTCACAACTACAGTCTGGAAATGTGGGACACTGCTGGTCTAGAGCGCTTCAGG
TGCATCGCCGGAGCCTATTATCGCAATGCGAGTGTGATTGTGGTCACCTACGACATGTCGAAGAAGGATT
CGCTGGAGTCGGCAAAAAAATGGCTAAATAGCGCACTCAACTACAATGCAAGCAAGAGACCCTTGGTTTT
CCTGGTGGGCACAAAAGCAGACCTCTTGTCGAAGGAGGAGTTTGTACGCATGGAACGACTGGCAGGGTTG
GCAGCCGCCGAGCTTCAGGCGGAATATTGGTCCGTTTCGGCGCGATCTGGCTTCAAAGTTACGGAATTAT
TCCAAAGGATCGCT
