[The description below was written by a language model from this plasmid's Addgene catalogue record.]
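Description:
pUASp YFP RabX5 CA is a Drosophila expression plasmid built on the pUASp backbone (about 9.9 kb without insert), a vector type generally used for GAL4-responsive transgene expression in flies, including the female germline. It is propagated in E. coli under ampicillin selection; the copy number is listed as unknown, and no feature table is provided, so the origin of replication, any fly transformation marker and any transposon ends are not stated in the record.

The insert is the D. melanogaster RabX5 gene (CG7980), encoding a member of the Rab family of small GTPases, and was introduced by Gateway recombination cloning. It carries a Q123L substitution annotated as constitutively active. In Rab proteins, replacing the catalytic glutamine in this way typically impairs GTP hydrolysis and holds the protein in its GTP-bound, active state. A YFP tag supplied by the backbone is fused to the N terminus, an arrangement that leaves the C-terminal end of the Rab free, where Rab proteins are normally lipid-modified for membrane attachment. The promoter field is recorded as GAL4, meaning that expression is driven from UAS elements and depends on a GAL4 driver. This allows tissue- or stage-specific control when transgenic flies are crossed to chosen driver lines.

The construct belongs to a systematic collection of tagged Drosophila Rab variants. It is suited to visualising the subcellular localisation of activated RabX5 in vivo and to testing the consequences of locking this GTPase in its active form for membrane trafficking and development in selected tissues.
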