Addgene plasmid #37779: pUASp YFP RabX5 CA
Depositing lab: Matthew Scott. Depositing organization: Stanford University. Publication: Thirty-one flavors of Drosophila rab proteins. Zhang J, Schulze KL, Hiesinger PR, Suyama K, Wang S, Fish M, Acar M, Hoskins RA, Bellen HJ, Scott MP. Genetics. 2007 Jun;176(2):1307-22. Epub 2007 Apr 3. 10.1534/genetics.106.066761 PubMed 17409086.
Backbone
  Vector backbone: pUASp
  Backbone size w/o insert (bp): 9939
  Vector type: Insect Expression ; Drosophila
Growth in bacteria
  Bacterial resistance: Ampicillin, 100 μg/mL
  Growth temperature: 37°C
  Growth strain: Top10
  Copy number: Unknown
Gene/Insert
  Gene/Insert name: RabX5
  Species: D. melanogaster (fly)
  Mutation: Q123L (constitutive active)
  Entrez Gene: RabX5 (a.k.a. Dmel_CG7980, CG7980, DmRabX5, Dmel\CG7980)
  Promoter: GAL4
  Tag / fusion protein: YFP (N terminal on backbone)
  Cloning method: Gateway Cloning
  Sequencing primers: 5′ EGFP-C; 3′ pUASp-3 (5'-AGGTTTAACCAGGGGATGCT-3')
Terms and licenses: Academic/Nonprofit Terms; Industry Terms: Not Available to Industry
How to cite: pUASp YFP RabX5 CA was a gift from Matthew Scott (Addgene plasmid # 37779 ; http://n2t.net/addgene:37779 ; RRID:Addgene_37779)
